>Addgene plasmid #225537 | pMH062 | addgene full sequence | sequence record 450651 | Addgene NGS Result
G
[124 nt withheld, positions 2-125]
C
[91 nt withheld, positions 127-217]
A
[49 nt withheld, positions 219-267]
CCTTTGACGTTGGAGTCCACGTTCTT
[37 nt withheld, positions 294-330]
ACCCTATCTCGGTCTATTCTTTTGATTTATAAGGGATTTTGCCGATTTCGGCCTATTGGTTAAAAAATGA
GCTGATTTAACAAAAATTTAACGCGAATTTTAACAAAATATTAACGCTTACAATTTAGGTGGCACTTTTC
GGGGAAATGTGCGCGGAACCCCTATTTGTTTATTTTTCTAAATACATTCAAATATGTATCCGCTCATGAG
ACAATAACCCTGATAAATGCTTCAATAATATTGAAAAAGGAAGAGTATGAGTATTCAACATTTCCGTGTC
GCCCTTATTCCCTTTTTTGCGGCATTTTGCCTTCCTGTTTTTGCTCACCCAGAAACGCTGGTGAAAGTAA
AAGATGCTGAAGATCAGTTGGGTGCACGAGTGGGTTACATCGAACTGGATCTCAACAGCGGTAAGATCCT
TGAGAGTTTTCGCCCCGAAGAACGTTTTCCAATGATGAGCACTTTTAAAGTTCTGCTATGTGGCGCGGTA
TTATCCCGTATTGACGCCGGGCAAGAGCAACTCGGTCGCCGCATACACTATTCTCAGAATGACTTGGTTG
AGTACTCACCAGTCACAGAAAAGCATCTTACGGATGGCATGACAGTAAGAGAATTATGCAGTGCTGCCAT
AACCATGAGTGATAACACTGCGGCCAACTTACTTCTGACAACGATCGGAGGACCGAAGGAGCTAACCGCT
TTTTTGCACAACATGGGGGATCATGTAACTCGCCTTGATCGTTGGGAACCGGAGCTGAATGAAGCCATAC
CAAACGACGAGCGTGACACCACGATGCCTGTAGCAATGGCAACAACGTTGCGCAAACTATTAACTGGCGA
ACTACTTACTCTAGCTTCCCGGCAACAATTAATAGACTGGATGGAGGCGGATAAAGTTGCAGGACCACTT
CTGCGCTCGGCCCTTCCGGCTGGCTGGTTTATTGCTGATAAATCTGGAGCCGGTGAGCGTGGGTCTCGCG
GTATCATTGCAGCACTGGGGCCAGATGGTAAGCCCTCCCGTATCGTAGTTATCTACACGACGGGGAGTCA
GGCAACTATGGATGAACGAAATAGACAGATCGCTGAGATAGGTGCCTCACTGATTAAGCATTGGTAACTG
TCAGACCAAGTTTACTCATATATACTTTAGATTGATTTAAAACTTCATTTTTAATTTAAAAGGATCTAGG
TGAAGATCCTTTTTGATAATCTCATGACCAAAATCCCTTAACGTGAGTTTTCGTTCCACTGAGCGTCAGA
CCCCGTAGAAAAGATCAAAGGATCTTCTTGAGATCCTTTTTTTCTGCGCGTAATCTGCTGCTTGCAAACA
AAAAAACCACCGCTACCAGCGGTGGTTTGTTTGCCGGATCAAGAGCTACCAACTCTTTTTCCGAAGGTAA
CTGGCTTCAGCAGAGCGCAGATACCAAATACTGTTCTTCTAGTGTAGCCGTAGTTAGGCCACCACTTCAA
GAACTCTGTAGCACCGCCTACATACCTCGCTCTGCTAATCCTGTTACCAGTGGCTGCTGCCAGTGGCGAT
AAGTCGTGTCTTACCGGGTTGGACTCAAGACGATAGTTACCGGATAAGGCGCAGCGGTCGGGCTGAACGG
GGGGTTCGTGCACACAGCCCAGCTTGGAGCGAACGACCTACACCGAACTGAGATACCTACAGCGTGAGCT
ATGAGAAAGCGCCACGCTTCCCGAAGGGAGAAAGGCGGACAGGTATCCGGTAAGCGGCAGGGTCGGAACA
GGAGAGCGCACGAGGGAGCTTCCAGGGGGAAACGCCTGGTATCTTTATAGTCCTGTCGGGTTTCGCCACC
TCTGACTTGAGCGTCGATTTTTGTGATGCTCGTCGGGGGGGCGGAGCCTATGGAAAAACGCCAGCAACGC
GGCCTTTTTACGGTTCCTGGCCTTTTGCTGGCCTTTTGCTCACATGTTCTTTCCTGCGTTATCCCCTGAT
TCTGTGGATAACCGTATTACCGCCTTTGAGTGAGCTGATACCGCTCGCCGCAGCCGAACGACCGAGCGCA
GCGAGTCAGTGAGCGAGGAAGCGGAAGAGCGCCTGATGCGGTATTTTCTCCTTACGCATCTGTGCGGTAT
TTCACACCGCATAGACCAGCCGCGTAACCTGGCAAAATCGGTTACGGTTGAGTAATAAATGGATGCCCTG
CGTAAGCGGGTGTGGGCGGACAATAAAGTCTTAAACTGAACAAAATAGATCTAAACTATGACAATAAAGT
CTTAAACTAGACAGAATAGTTGTAAACTGAAATCAGTCCAGTTATGCTGTGAAAAAGCATACTGGACTTT
TGTTATGGCTAAAGCAAACTCTTCATTTTCTGAAGTGCAAATTGCCCGTCGTATTAAAGAGGGGCGTGGC
CAAGGGCATGGTAAAGACTATATTCGCGGCGTTGTGACAATTTACCGAACAACTCCGCGGCCGGGAAGCC
GATCTCGGCTTGAACGAATTGTTAGGTGGCGGTACTTGGGTCGATATCAAAGTGCATCACTTCTTCCCGT
ATGCCCAACTTTGTATAGAGAGCCACTGCGGGATCGTCACCGTAATCTGCTTGCACGTAGATCACATAAG
CACCAAGCGCGTTGGCCTCATGCTTGAGGAGATTGATGAGCGCGGTGGCAATGCCCTGCCTCCGGTGCTC
GCCGGAGACTGCGAGATCATAGATATAGATCTCACTACGCGGCTGCTCAAACTTGGGCAGAACGTAAGCC
GCGAGAGCGCCAACAACCGCTTCTTGGTCGAAGGCAGCAAGCGCGATGAATGTCTTACTACGGAGCAAGT
TCCCGAGGTAATCGGAGTCCGGCTGATGTTGGGAGTAGGTGGCTACGTCTCCGAACTCACGACCGAAAAG
ATCAAGAGCAGCCCGCATGGATTTGACTTGGTCAGGGCCGAGCCTACATGTGCGAATGATGCCCATACTT
GAGCCACCTAACTTTGTTTTAGGGCGACTGCCCTGCTGCGTAACATCGTTGCTGCTGCGTAACATCGTTG
CTGCTCCATAACATCAAACATCGACCCACGGCGTAACGCGCTTGCTGCTTGGATGCCCGAGGCATAGACT
GTACAAAAAAACAGTCATAACAAGCCATGAAAACCGCCACTGCGCCGTTACCACCGCTGCGTTCGGTCAA
GGTTCTGGACCAGTTGCGTGAGCGCATACGCTACTTGCATTACAGTTTACGAACCGAACAGGCTTATGTC
AACTGGGTTCGTGCCTTCATCCGTTTCCACGGTGTGCGTCACCCGGCAACCTTGGGCAGCAGCGAAGTCG
AGGCATTTCTGTCCTGGCTGGCGAACGAGCGCAAGGTTTCGGTCTCCACGCATCGTCAGGCATTGGCGGC
CTTGCTGTTCTTCTACGGCAAGGTGCTGTGCACGGATCTGCCCTGGCTTCAGGAGATCGGAAGACCTCGG
CCGTCGCGGCGCTTGCCGGTGGTGCTGACCCCGGATGAAGTGGTTCGCATCCTCGGTTTTCTGGAAGGCG
AGCATCGTTTGTTCGCCCAGGACTCTAGCTATAGTTCTAGTGGTTGGCTACGTATACTCCGGAATATTAA
TAGATCATGGAGATAATTAAAATGATAACCATCTCGCAAATAAATAAGTATTTTACTGTTTTCGTAACAG
TTTTGTAATAAAAAAACCTATAAATATTCCGGATTATTCATACCGTCCCACCATCGGGCGCGGATCTCGG
TCCGAAACCATGTCGTACTACCATCACCATCACCATCACGATGGTGCTAGCTGGAGCCACCCGCAGTTCG
AAAAAGGAGGCGGTAGCGGTGGCGGCTCCGGGGGCAGTGCGTGGTCACACCCTCAGTTTGAGAAAGGTGG
ATCTACGACCCTTGAAGTCCTCTTTCAGGGACCCATGGAGCACGAGCTGCACTACATCGGCATCGATACC
GCCAAGGAAAAGCTGGACGTGGACGTGCTGCGGCCTGATGGCAGACATAGAACAAAGAAATTCGCTAATA
CCACCAAGGGCCACGACGAGCTGGTCAGCTGGCTGAAGGGCCACAAGATCGACCACGCCCACATCTGTAT
CGAGGCCACAGGCACATACATGGAACCTGTGGCCGAGTGCCTGTACGACGCCGGCTACATCGTGTCCGTG
ATTAACCCTGCCCTCGGCAAAGCCTTTGCCCAGTCCGAGGGCCTGCGGAACAAGACAGACACCGTGGATG
CCAGGATGCTGGCTGAATTCTGCAGACAGAAGCGGCCTGCTGCCTGGGAGGCCCCACACCCTCTGGAAAG
AGCCCTGCGGGCCCTGGTGGTGCGGCACCAGGCCCTCACCGATATGCACACCCAGGAGCTGAACCGGACA
GAAACCGCCCGGGAAGTGCAGCGGCCTAGCATCGACGCCCATCTGCTGTGGCTGGAAGCTGAGCTGAAAA
GACTGGAAAAGCAGATCAAGGACCTGACCGACGATGATCCTGACATGAAGCACAGAAGAAAACTGCTGGA
AAGCATCCCCGGCATCGGTGAAAAGACCAGCGCCGTGCTGCTGGCCTACATCGGCCTGAAGGACAGATTC
GCCCACGCCAGACAGTTCGCCGCTTTTGCCGGACTGACCCCTAGACGGTACGAGAGCGGCTCTAGCGTCA
GAGGCGCCAGCAGAATGAGCAAGGCCGGCCACGTGTCTCTGCGCCGGGCCCTGTACATGCCTGCCATGGT
GGCAACAAGCAAGACCGAGTGGGGCAGAGCTTTCCGGGACCGGCTGGCCGCTAACGGCAAGAAGGGAAAA
GTGATCCTGGGCGCCATGATGCGGAAGCTGGCCCAAGTGGCTTATGGCGTGCTGAAAAGCGGAGTTCCTT
TCGACGCATCTAGACACAACCCCGTGGCCGCCTAGGGTGGCTCGGACTACAAAGACCATGACGGTGATTA
TAAAGATCATGACATCGATTACAAGGATGACGATGACAAGTAGGGTACCAAGCTTGTCGAGAAGTACTAG
AGGATCATAATCAGCCATACCACATTTGTAGAGGTTTTACTTGCTTTAAAAAACCTCCCACACCTCCCCC
TGAACCTGAAACATAAAATGAATGCAATTGTTGTTGTTAACTTGTTTATTGCAGCTTATAATGGTTACAA
ATAAAGCAATAGCATCACAAATTTCACAAATAAAGCATTTTTTTCACTGCATTCTAGTTGTGGTTTGTCC
AAACTCATCAATGTATCTTATCATGTCTGGATCTGATCACTGCTTGAGCCTAGGAGATCCGAACCAGATA
AGTGAAATCTAGTTCCAAACTATTTTGTCATTTTTAATTTTCGTATTAGCTTACGACGCTACACCCAGTT
CCCATCTATTTTGTCACTCTTCCCTAAATAATCCTTAAAAACTCCATTTCCACCCCTCCCAGTTCCCAAC
TATTTTGTCCGCCCACAGCGGGGCATTTTTCTTCCTGTTATGTTTTTAATCAAACATCCTGCCAACTCCA
TGTGACAAACCGTCATCTTCGGCTACTTTTTCTCTGTCACAGAATGAAAATTTTTCTGTCATCTCTTCGT
TATTAATGTTTGTAATTGACTGAATATCAACGCTTATTTGCAGCCTGAATGGCGAATGG
Features (pLannotate 1.2.2; 18 found; start..end, strand, type, name):
      2..456     +  rep_origin     f1 ori (sequence partly withheld): f1 bacteriophage origin of replication; arrow indicates direction of (+) strand synthesis
    482..586     +  promoter       AmpR promoter: bla
    587..1447    +  CDS            AmpR: β-lactamase; bla; confers resistance to ampicillin, carbenicillin, and related antibiotics
   1618..2206    +  rep_origin     ori: high-copy-number ColE1/pMB1/pBR322/pUC origin of replication
   2392..2443    -  misc_feature   bom (fragment): basis of mobility region from pBR322
   2511..2735    -  mobile_element Tn7R: mini-Tn7 element (right end of the Tn7 transposon) Tn7
   2802..3335    -  CDS            GmR: gentamycin acetyltransferase; aacC1; confers resistance to gentamycin
   3524..3552    -  promoter       Pc promoter: intI1 (promoter lies within the coding sequence); class 1 integron promoter
   3530..3877    -  CDS            YPR2_ECOLX (fragment): Protein predicted: Swiss-Prot protein existence level 4. From Escherichia coli.
   3904..3995    +  promoter       polyhedrin promoter: polh from Autographa californica; promoter for the baculovirus polyhedrin gene
   4060..4079    +  CDS            8xHis (fragment): 8xHis affinity tag
   4092..4114    +  CDS            Strep-Tag II (fragment): peptide that binds Strep-Tactin®, an engineered form of streptavidin
   4191..4214    +  CDS            HRV 3C site: recognition and cleavage site for human rhinovirus 3C and PreScission proteases
   5205..5270    +  CDS            3xFLAG: three tandem FLAG® epitope tags, followed by an enterokinase cleavage site
   5303..5386    +  CDS            large T antigen (fragment): large T antigen from SV40 (simian virus 40)
   5409..5543    +  polyA_signal   SV40 poly(A) signal: SV40 polyadenylation signal
   5572..5737    -  mobile_element Tn7L: mini-Tn7 element (left end of the Tn7 transposon) Tn7
   5900..5916    +  CDS            lacZα (fragment): LacZα fragment of β-galactosidase; lacZ fragment
