[The description below was written by a language model from this plasmid's Addgene catalogue record and pLannotate feature annotations shown in this document.]
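Description:
pMH062 is a pFastBac-based baculovirus transfer (donor) plasmid of about 5.9 kb for expressing IS621, a protein of Escherichia coli origin, in insect cells. It is maintained in E. coli through a high-copy ColE1/pUC-type origin and selected with ampicillin via the bla gene. An f1 origin is also present. As in other pFastBac vectors, the expression cassette sits between the left and right ends of a mini-Tn7 element (Tn7L and Tn7R) together with a gentamicin acetyltransferase gene driven by the class 1 integron Pc promoter. This arrangement allows Tn7-mediated transposition of the cassette and gentamicin marker into a baculovirus shuttle genome (bacmid) in a suitable E. coli host. The resulting recombinant bacmid is then used to generate virus that infects insect cells.

Within the Tn7 arms, the Autographa californica polyhedrin promoter, a very strong late baculoviral promoter, drives the open reading frame, and transcripts terminate at an SV40 polyadenylation signal. The feature table detects a His-tag and a Strep-Tag II just downstream of the promoter, followed by an HRV 3C (PreScission) protease site. This suggests an N-terminal dual affinity handle that can be cleaved off after purification. The roughly 1 kb unannotated stretch after the protease site presumably holds the IS621 coding sequence, although the annotation does not label it, and a 3xFLAG epitope lies at its downstream end. The exact tag configuration is inferred from the annotations rather than stated in the catalogue fields. The associated work concerns the structural mechanism of bridge RNA-guided recombination, consistent with use of this plasmid to produce purified recombinant IS621 for structural and biochemical studies.
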