Addgene plasmid #225537: pMH062
Purpose: Expresses IS621 in insect cells
Depositing lab: Hiroshi Nishimasu. Depositing organization: The University of Tokyo. Publication: Structural mechanism of bridge RNA-guided recombination. Hiraizumi M, Perry NT, Durrant MG, Soma T, Nagahata N, Okazaki S, Athukoralage JS, Isayama Y, Pai JJ, Pawluk A, Konermann S, Yamashita K, Hsu PD, Nishimasu H. Nature. 2024 Jun;630(8018):994-1002. doi: 10.1038/s41586-024-07570-2. Epub 2024 Jun 26. PubMed 38926616.
Backbone
  Vector backbone: pFastBac
  Vector type: Insect Expression
Growth in bacteria
  Bacterial resistance: Ampicillin, 100 μg/mL
  Growth temperature: 37°C
  Growth strain: DH5alpha
  Copy number: Unknown
Gene/Insert
  Gene/Insert name: IS621
  Species: Escherichia coli
Terms and licenses: Academic/Nonprofit Terms; Industry Terms: Not Available to Industry
How to cite: pMH062 was a gift from Hiroshi Nishimasu (Addgene plasmid # 225537 ; http://n2t.net/addgene:225537 ; RRID:Addgene_225537)
